Addgene plasmid #60599: pHL-EF1a-SphcCas9-iP-A
Purpose: Expresses human codon-optimized Cas9 (derived from Streptococcus pyogenes) and pruomycin resistance gene.
Depositing lab: Akitsu Hotta. Publication: Precise Correction of the Dystrophin Gene in Duchenne Muscular Dystrophy Patient Induced Pluripotent Stem Cells by TALEN and CRISPR-Cas9. Li HL, Fujimoto N, Sasakawa N, Shirai S, Ohkame T, Sakuma T, Tanaka M, Amano N, Watanabe A, Sakurai H, Yamamoto T, Yamanaka S, Hotta A. Stem Cell Reports. 2014 Nov 25. pii: S2213-6711(14)00335-X. doi: 10.1016/j.stemcr.2014.10.013. PubMed 25434822.
Backbone
  Vector backbone: pHL-EF1a-GW-iP-A
  Backbone manufacturer: Hotta Lab, CiRA
  Backbone size w/o insert (bp): 6923
  Total vector size (bp): 9442
  Modifications to backbone: Gateway system (attR1/R2) compatible mammalian expression plasmid vector, especially optimized for the use in human iPS cells. Human EF1a promoter allows to express a gene of interest at the high-level in human pluripotent stem cells.
  Vector type: Mammalian Expression, CRISPR
  Selectable markers: Puromycin
Growth in bacteria
  Bacterial resistance: Ampicillin, 100 μg/mL
  Growth temperature: 37°C
  Growth strain: DH5alpha
  Copy number: High Copy
Gene/Insert
  Gene/Insert name: CRISPR Cas9 (alt name: SphcCas9)
  Species: Streptococcus pyogenes
  Insert size (bp): 4140
  Mutation: Codon usage optimized for human usage
  Cloning method: Gateway Cloning
  Sequencing primers: 5′ attR1/L1; 3′ attR2/L2
Terms and licenses: Academic/Nonprofit Terms; Industry Terms: Not Available to Industry
How to cite: pHL-EF1a-SphcCas9-iP-A was a gift from Akitsu Hotta (Addgene plasmid # 60599 ; http://n2t.net/addgene:60599 ; RRID:Addgene_60599)
