[The description below was written by a language model from this plasmid's Addgene catalogue record and pLannotate feature annotations shown in this document.]
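Description:
pHL-EF1a-SphcCas9-iP-A is a 9.4 kb mammalian expression plasmid for CRISPR genome editing, built on the Gateway-compatible backbone pHL-EF1a-GW-iP-A, which the record describes as optimized for use in human induced pluripotent stem cells. It is maintained in E. coli as a high-copy plasmid through a ColE1/pUC-type origin of replication and is selected with ampicillin via the β-lactamase gene and its native promoter.

The payload is a single bicistronic transcription unit driven by the human EF-1α promoter, chosen because it supports strong expression in human pluripotent stem cells. Downstream lies a human codon-optimized Streptococcus pyogenes Cas9 coding sequence (about 4.1 kb), flanked by attB1 and attB2 sites that are the scars left by the Gateway LR reaction used to transfer the insert into the attR1/attR2 destination vector. An encephalomyocarditis virus IRES follows, allowing cap-independent translation of puromycin N-acetyltransferase from the same mRNA, so that puromycin selection enriches for cells that are also expressing Cas9. The transcript is terminated by a rabbit β-globin polyadenylation signal; the short β-globin coding fragment annotated just upstream is presumably part of that 3′ region. The small SV40 t antigen and lacI fragments in the annotation appear to be backbone remnants rather than functional elements.

No guide RNA cassette is annotated, so the plasmid supplies only the nuclease and a guide would have to be provided separately. No nuclear localization signal or epitope tag is annotated on Cas9. The associated work used CRISPR-Cas9 alongside TALENs to correct the dystrophin gene in iPS cells from a Duchenne muscular dystrophy patient.
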