Features (pLannotate 1.2.2; 13 found; start..end, strand, type, name):
     84..150     +  CDS            small t antigen (fragment): SV40 (simian virus 40) small t antigen
    158..1339    +  promoter       EF-1α promoter: strong constitutive promoter for human elongation factor EF-1α
   1361..1385    +  protein_bind   attB1: mutant version of attB; recombination site for the Gateway® BP reaction BP Clonase™
   1411..5514    +  CDS            cas9: CAS9_STRP1 - Also known as csn1 From Streptococcus pyogenes serotype M1.
   5560..5584    -  protein_bind   attB2: mutant version of attB; recombination site for the Gateway® BP reaction BP Clonase™
   5737..6199    +  misc_feature   IRES: internal ribosome entry site (IRES) of the encephalomyocarditis virus (EMCV)
   6213..6812    +  CDS            PuroR: puromycin N-acetyltransferase; pac from Streptomyces alboniger; confers resistance to puromycin
   6920..6994    +  CDS            HBB (fragment): HBB_PONPY - Experimental evidence at transcript level: Swiss-Prot protein existence level 2. Involved in oxygen transport from the lung to the various peripheral tissues. From Pongo pygmaeus (Bornean orangutan).
   7065..7120    +  polyA_signal   β-globin poly(A) signal: rabbit β-globin polyadenylation signal (Gil and Proudfoot, 1987)
   7468..7524    -  CDS            lacI (fragment): lac repressor; lacI; The lac repressor binds to the lac operator to inhibit transcription in E. coli. This inhibition can be relieved by adding lactose or isopropyl-β-D-thiogalactopyranoside (IPTG).
   7707..8295    -  rep_origin     ori: high-copy-number ColE1/pMB1/pBR322/pUC origin of replication
   8466..9326    -  CDS            AmpR: β-lactamase; bla; confers resistance to ampicillin, carbenicillin, and related antibiotics
   9327..9431    -  promoter       AmpR promoter: bla
>Addgene plasmid #60599 | pHL-EF1a-SphcCas9-iP-A | depositor full sequence | sequence record 97109 | pHL-EF1a-SphcCas9-iP-A sequence 9442 bps
GAAAAGTGCCACCTGACGTCGCTAGCGTTTAAACCCGGGCGATCGCTCTAGACTAGTGCGGCCGCTGCAG
AAGCTTTGCAAAGATGGATAAAGTTTTAAACAGAGAGGAATCTTTGCAGCTAATGGACCTTCTAGGTCTT
GAAAGGAGTGGGAATTGGCTCCGGTGCCCGTCAGTGGGCAGAGCGCACATCGCCCACAGTCCCCGAGAAG
TTGGGGGGAGGGGTCGGCAATTGAACCGGTGCCTAGAGAAGGTGGCGCGGGGTAAACTGGGAAAGTGATG
TCGTGTACTGGCTCCGCCTTTTTCCCGAGGGTGGGGGAGAACCGTATATAAGTGCAGTAGTCGCCGTGAA
CGTTCTTTTTCGCAACGGGTTTGCCGCCAGAACACAGGTAAGTGCCGTGTGTGGTTCCCGCGGGCCTGGC
CTCTTTACGGGTTATGGCCCTTGCGTGCCTTGAATTACTTCCACGCCCCTGGCTGCAGTACGTGATTCTT
GATCCCGAGCTTCGGGTTGGAAGTGGGTGGGAGAGTTCGAGGCCTTGCGCTTAAGGAGCCCCTTCGCCTC
GTGCTTGAGTTGAGGCCTGGCCTGGGCGCTGGGGCCGCCGCGTGCGAATCTGGTGGCACCTTCGCGCCTG
TCTCGCTGCTTTCGATAAGTCTCTAGCCATTTAAAATTTTTGATGACCTGCTGCGACGCTTTTTTTCTGG
CAAGATAGTCTTGTAAATGCGGGCCAAGATCTGCACACTGGTATTTCGGTTTTTGGGGCCGCGGGCGGCG
ACGGGGCCCGTGCGTCCCAGCGCACATGTTCGGCGAGGCGGGGCCTGCGAGCGCGGCCACCGAGAATCGG
ACGGGGGTAGTCTCAAGCTGGCCGGCCTGCTCTGGTGCCTGGCCTCGCGCCGCCGTGTATCGCCCCGCCC
TGGGCGGCAAGGCTGGCCCGGTCGGCACCAGTTGCGTGAGCGGAAAGATGGCCGCTTCCCGGCCCTGCTG
CAGGGAGCTCAAAATGGAGGACGCGGCGCTCGGGAGAGCGGGCGGGTGAGTCACCCACACAAAGGAAAAG
GGCCTTTCCGTCCTCAGCCGTCGCTTCATGTGACTCCACGGAGTACCGGGCGCCGTCCAGGCACCTCGAT
TAGTTCTCGAGCTTTTGGAGTACGTCGTCTTTAGGTTGGGGGGAGGGGTTTTATGCGATGGAGTTTCCCC
ACACTGAGTGGGTGGAGACTGAAGTTAGGCCAGCTTGGCACTTGATGTAATTCTCCTTGGAATTTGCCCT
TTTTGAGTTTGGATCTTGGTTCATTCTCAAGCCTCAGACAGTGGTTCAAAGTTTTTTTCTTCCATTTCAG
GTGTCGTGAGAATTAGCGGTGGCGGCCATCACAAGTTTGTACAAAAAAGCAGGCTGGCGCCGGAACCAAT
TCAGTCGACCATGGATAAGAAATACAGCATTGGACTGGACATTGGGACAAACTCCGTGGGATGGGCCGTG
ATTACAGACGAATACAAAGTGCCTTCAAAGAAGTTCAAGGTGCTGGGCAACACCGATAGACACAGCATCA
AGAAAAATCTGATTGGAGCCCTGCTGTTCGACTCCGGCGAGACAGCTGAAGCAACTCGGCTGAAAAGAAC
TGCTCGGAGAAGGTATACCCGCCGAAAGAATAGGATCTGCTACCTGCAGGAGATTTTCAGCAACGAAATG
GCCAAGGTGGACGATAGTTTCTTTCACCGCCTGGAGGAATCATTCCTGGTCGAGGAAGATAAGAAACACG
AGCGGCATCCCATCTTTGGCAACATTGTGGACGAGGTCGCTTATCACGAAAAGTACCCTACCATCTATCA
TCTGAGGAAGAAACTGGTGGACTCCACAGATAAAGCAGACCTGCGCCTGATCTATCTGGCCCTGGCTCAC
ATGATTAAGTTCCGGGGCCATTTTCTGATCGAGGGGGATCTGAACCCAGACAATTCTGATGTGGACAAGC
TGTTCATCCAGCTGGTCCAGACATACAATCAGCTGTTTGAGGAAAACCCCATTAATGCATCTGGCGTGGA
CGCAAAAGCCATCCTGAGTGCCAGACTGTCTAAGAGTCGGAGACTGGAGAACCTGATCGCTCAGCTGCCA
GGGGAAAAGAAAAACGGCCTGTTTGGGAATCTGATTGCACTGTCACTGGGACTGACTCCCAACTTCAAGA
GCAATTTTGATCTGGCCGAGGACGCTAAACTGCAGCTGTCCAAGGACACCTATGACGATGACCTGGATAA
CCTGCTGGCTCAGATCGGGGATCAGTACGCAGACCTGTTCCTGGCCGCTAAGAATCTGTCTGACGCCATC
CTGCTGAGTGATATTCTGCGCGTGAACACCGAGATTACAAAAGCCCCCCTGTCAGCTAGCATGATCAAGA
GATATGACGAGCACCATCAGGATCTGACCCTGCTGAAGGCTCTGGTGAGGCAGCAGCTGCCTGAGAAGTA
CAAGGAAATCTTCTTTGATCAGTCTAAGAACGGATACGCCGGCTATATTGACGGCGGGGCTAGTCAGGAG
GAGTTCTACAAGTTTATCAAACCCATTCTGGAGAAGATGGATGGCACAGAGGAACTGCTGGTGAAACTGA
ATCGGGAAGACCTGCTGAGGAAGCAGCGCACTTTTGATAACGGAAGCATCCCTCACCAGATTCATCTGGG
AGAGCTGCACGCAATCCTGAGGCGCCAGGAAGACTTCTACCCATTTCTGAAGGATAACAGGGAGAAGATC
GAAAAAATTCTGACATTCCGCATCCCCTACTATGTGGGCCCTCTGGCAAGAGGCAACAGCCGGTTTGCCT
GGATGACTCGCAAATCTGAGGAAACAATCACTCCCTGGAACTTCGAGGAAGTGGTCGATAAGGGCGCTTC
CGCACAGTCTTTCATTGAGCGGATGACAAACTTCGACAAGAACCTGCCAAACGAAAAAGTGCTGCCCAAG
CACTCTCTGCTGTACGAGTATTTCACAGTCTATAACGAACTGACTAAGGTGAAATACGTCACCGAGGGGA
TGAGAAAGCCTGCCTTCCTGAGTGGAGAACAGAAGAAAGCTATCGTGGACCTGCTGTTTAAAACCAATAG
GAAGGTGACAGTCAAGCAGCTGAAAGAGGACTATTTCAAGAAAATTGAATGTTTCGATTCTGTGGAGATC
AGTGGCGTCGAAGACAGGTTTAACGCCTCCCTGGGGACCTACCACGATCTGCTGAAGATCATTAAGGATA
AAGACTTCCTGGACAACGAGGAAAATGAGGATATCCTGGAAGACATTGTGCTGACCCTGACACTGTTTGA
GGATAGGGAAATGATCGAGGAACGCCTGAAGACCTATGCCCATCTGTTCGATGACAAAGTGATGAAACAG
CTGAAGCGACGGAGATACACAGGATGGGGCCGACTGTCTCGGAAGCTGATCAATGGGATTCGCGACAAAC
AGAGTGGAAAGACCATCCTGGACTTTCTGAAATCAGATGGCTTCGCCAACCGGAACTTCATGCAGCTGAT
TCACGATGACAGCCTGACATTCAAAGAGGATATCCAGAAGGCACAGGTGTCCGGGCAGGGAGACTCTCTG
CACGAGCATATCGCAAACCTGGCCGGCAGCCCTGCCATCAAGAAAGGGATTCTGCAGACCGTGAAGGTGG
TGGACGAGCTGGTGAAAGTCATGGGAAGACATAAGCCAGAAAACATCGTGATTGAGATGGCCAGGGAAAA
TCAGACCACACAGAAAGGCCAGAAGAACTCAAGGGAGCGCATGAAAAGAATCGAGGAAGGAATTAAGGAA
CTGGGCAGCCAGATCCTGAAAGAGCACCCCGTGGAAAACACACAGCTGCAGAATGAGAAGCTGTATCTGT
ACTATCTGCAGAATGGACGCGATATGTACGTGGACCAGGAGCTGGATATTAACCGACTGTCCGATTACGA
CGTGGATCATATCGTCCCACAGTCATTCCTGAAAGATGACAGCATTGACAATAAGGTGCTGACCCGCTCT
GACAAAAACCGAGGCAAGAGTGATAATGTCCCCTCAGAGGAAGTGGTCAAGAAAATGAAGAACTACTGGA
GGCAGCTGCTGAATGCCAAACTGATCACACAGCGAAAGTTTGATAACCTGACTAAAGCTGAGCGGGGAGG
CCTGAGTGAACTGGACAAAGCAGGCTTCATTAAGCGACAGCTGGTGGAGACACGGCAGATCACAAAGCAC
GTCGCCCAGATTCTGGATTCAAGAATGAACACTAAGTACGATGAGAATGACAAACTGATCAGAGAAGTGA
AGGTCATTACCCTGAAGTCAAAACTGGTGAGCGACTTTCGGAAAGATTTCCAGTTTTATAAGGTCAGAGA
GATCAACAACTACCACCATGCTCATGACGCATACCTGAACGCAGTGGTCGGCACAGCCCTGATTAAGAAA
TACCCTAAACTGGAGTCCGAGTTCGTGTACGGGGACTATAAGGTGTACGATGTCAGAAAAATGATCGCCA
AGTCTGAGCAGGAAATTGGCAAAGCCACTGCTAAGTATTTCTTTTACAGTAACATCATGAATTTCTTTAA
GACTGAGATCACCCTGGCAAATGGGGAAATCCGAAAGCGGCCACTGATTGAGACTAACGGCGAGACAGGA
GAAATCGTGTGGGACAAAGGAAGAGATTTTGCTACCGTGAGGAAGGTCCTGAGCATGCCCCAAGTGAATA
TTGTCAAGAAAACAGAGGTGCAGACTGGGGGATTCAGTAAGGAATCAATTCTGCCTAAACGCAACTCCGA
TAAGCTGATCGCCCGAAAGAAAGACTGGGACCCCAAGAAGTATGGCGGGTTCGACTCCCCAACTGTGGCT
TACTCTGTCCTGGTGGTCGCAAAGGTGGAGAAGGGAAAAAGCAAGAAACTGAAATCCGTCAAGGAACTGC
TGGGCATCACCATTATGGAGCGCAGCTCCTTCGAAAAGAATCCTATCGATTTTCTGGAGGCCAAAGGCTA
TAAGGAAGTGAAGAAAGACCTGATCATCAAGCTGCCAAAGTACTCACTGTTTGAGCTGGAAAACGGGAGA
AAGAGGATGCTGGCAAGCGCCGGGGAGCTGCAGAAAGGAAATGAACTGGCCCTGCCCTCCAAGTACGTGA
ACTTCCTGTATCTGGCTAGCCACTACGAGAAGCTGAAAGGGTCCCCTGAGGATAACGAACAGAAACAGCT
GTTTGTGGAGCAGCACAAGCATTATCTGGACGAGATCATTGAACAGATTAGCGAGTTCTCCAAAAGAGTG
ATCCTGGCTGACGCAAATCTGGATAAGGTCCTGAGCGCATACAACAAACACCGGGATAAGCCAATCAGAG
AGCAGGCCGAAAATATCATTCATCTGTTCACTCTGACCAACCTGGGAGCCCCCGCAGCCTTCAAGTATTT
TGACACTACCATCGATCGCAAACGATACACAAGCACTAAGGAGGTGCTGGACGCTACCCTGATTCATCAG
AGCATTACTGGCCTGTATGAAACAAGGATTGACCTGTCTCAGCTGGGCGGCGACTCCGGAGCTGACCCCA
AGAAGAAGAGGAAGGTGTGAGACCTCTAGACCCAGCTTTCTTGTACAAAGTGGTGATCTAGCTAAAACGC
GGCCTCGAATCGAATTCCGCCCCCCCCCCTCTCCCTCCCCCCCCCCTAACGTTACTGGCCGAAGCCGCTT
GGAATAAGGCCGGTGTGCGTTTGTCTATATGTTATTTTCCACCATATTGCCGTCTTTTGGCAATGTGAGG
GCCCGGAAACCTGGCCCTGTCTTCTTGACGAGCATTCCTAGGGGTCTTTCCCCTCTCGCCAAAGGAATGC
AAGGTCTGTTGAATGTCGTGAAGGAAGCAGTTCCTCTGGAAGCTTCTTGAAGACAAACAACGTCTGTAGC
GACCCTTTGCAGGCAGCGGAACCCCCCACCTGGCGACAGGTGCCTCTGCGGCCAAAAGCCACGTGTATAA
GATACACCTGCAAAGGCGGCACAACCCCAGTGCCACGTTGTGAGTTGGATAGTTGTGGAAAGAGTCAAAT
GGCTCTCCTCAAGCGTATTCAACAAGGGGCTGAAGGATGCCCAGAAGGTACCCCATTGTATGGGATCTGA
TCTGGGGCCTCGGTGCACATGCTTTACATGTGTTTAGTCGAGGTTAAAAAAACGTCTAGGCCCCCCGAAC
CACGGGGACGTGGTTTTCCTTTGAAAAACACGATGATAATATGGCCACAACCATGACCGAGTACAAGCCC
ACGGTGCGCCTCGCCACCCGCGACGACGTCCCCAGGGCCGTACGCACCCTCGCCGCCGCGTTCGCCGACT
ACCCCGCCACGCGCCACACCGTCGATCCGGACCGCCACATCGAGCGGGTCACCGAGCTGCAAGAACTCTT
CCTCACGCGCGTCGGGCTCGACATCGGCAAGGTGTGGGTCGCGGACGACGGCGCCGCGGTGGCGGTCTGG
ACCACGCCGGAGAGCGTCGAAGCGGGGGCGGTGTTCGCCGAGATCGGCCCGCGCATGGCCGAGTTGAGCG
GTTCCCGGCTGGCCGCGCAGCAACAGATGGAAGGCCTCCTGGCGCCGCACCGGCCCAAGGAGCCCGCGTG
GTTCCTGGCCACCGTCGGCGTCTCGCCCGACCACCAGGGCAAGGGTCTGGGCAGCGCCGTCGTGCTCCCC
GGAGTGGAGGCGGCCGAGCGCGCCGGGGTGCCCGCCTTCCTGGAGACCTCCGCGCCCCGCAACCTCCCCT
TCTACGAGCGGCTCGGCTTCACCGTCACCGCCGACGTCGAGGTGCCCGAAGGACCGCGCACCTGGTGCAT
GACCCGCAAGCCCGGTGCCTGACGCCCGCCCCACGACCCGCAGCGCCCGACCGAAAGGAGCGCACGACCC
CATGCATCGATTCGAATGTACAGATCTGGATCCTAGGCTTAAGTATACCTCGAGTTAAATTCACTCCTCA
GGTGCAGGCTGCCTATCAGAAGGTGGTGGCTGGTGTGGCCAATGCCCTGGCTCACAAATACCACTGAGAT
CTTTTTCCCTCTGCCAAAAATTATGGGGACATCATGAAGCCCCTTGAGCATCTGACTTCTGGCTAATAAA
GGAAATTTATTTTCATTGCAATAGTGTGTTGGAATTTTTTGTGTCTCTCACTCGGAAGGACATATGGGAG
GGCAAATCATTTAAAACATCAGAATGAGTATTTGGTTTAGAGTTTGGCAACATATGCCCATATGCTGGCT
GCCATGAACAAAGGTTGGCTATAAAGAGGTCATCAGTATATGAAACAGCCCCCTGCTGTCCATTCCTTAT
TCCATAGAAAAGCCTTGACTTGAGGTTAGATTTTTTTTATATTTTGTTTTGTGTTATTTTTTTCTTTAAC
ATCCCTAAAATTTTCCTTACATGTTTTACTAGCCAGATTTTTCCTCCTCTCCTGACTACTCCCAGTCATA
GCTGTCCCTCTTCTCTTATGGAGATCCCTCGACTTAATTAAACCGGTCAGCTGCATTAATGAATCGGCCA
ACGCGCGGGGAGAGGCGGTTTGCGTATTGGGCGCTCTTCCGCTTCCTCGCTCACTGACTCGCTGCGCTCG
GTCGTTCGGCTGCGGCGAGCGGTATCAGCTCACTCAAAGGCGGTAATACGGTTATCCACAGAATCAGGGG
ATAACGCAGGAAAGAACATGTGAGCAAAAGGCCAGCAAAAGGCCAGGAACCGTAAAAAGGCCGCGTTGCT
GGCGTTTTTCCATAGGCTCCGCCCCCCTGACGAGCATCACAAAAATCGACGCTCAAGTCAGAGGTGGCGA
AACCCGACAGGACTATAAAGATACCAGGCGTTTCCCCCTGGAAGCTCCCTCGTGCGCTCTCCTGTTCCGA
CCCTGCCGCTTACCGGATACCTGTCCGCCTTTCTCCCTTCGGGAAGCGTGGCGCTTTCTCATAGCTCACG
CTGTAGGTATCTCAGTTCGGTGTAGGTCGTTCGCTCCAAGCTGGGCTGTGTGCACGAACCCCCCGTTCAG
CCCGACCGCTGCGCCTTATCCGGTAACTATCGTCTTGAGTCCAACCCGGTAAGACACGACTTATCGCCAC
TGGCAGCAGCCACTGGTAACAGGATTAGCAGAGCGAGGTATGTAGGCGGTGCTACAGAGTTCTTGAAGTG
GTGGCCTAACTACGGCTACACTAGAAGAACAGTATTTGGTATCTGCGCTCTGCTGAAGCCAGTTACCTTC
GGAAAAAGAGTTGGTAGCTCTTGATCCGGCAAACAAACCACCGCTGGTAGCGGTGGTTTTTTTGTTTGCA
AGCAGCAGATTACGCGCAGAAAAAAAGGATCTCAAGAAGATCCTTTGATCTTTTCTACGGGGTCTGACGC
TCAGTGGAACGAAAACTCACGTTAAGGGATTTTGGTCATGAGATTATCAAAAAGGATCTTCACCTAGATC
CTTTTAAATTAAAAATGAAGTTTTAAATCAATCTAAAGTATATATGAGTAAACTTGGTCTGACAGTTACC
AATGCTTAATCAGTGAGGCACCTATCTCAGCGATCTGTCTATTTCGTTCATCCATAGTTGCCTGACTCCC
CGTCGTGTAGATAACTACGATACGGGAGGGCTTACCATCTGGCCCCAGTGCTGCAATGATACCGCGAGAC
CCACGCTCACCGGCTCCAGATTTATCAGCAATAAACCAGCCAGCCGGAAGGGCCGAGCGCAGAAGTGGTC
CTGCAACTTTATCCGCCTCCATCCAGTCTATTAATTGTTGCCGGGAAGCTAGAGTAAGTAGTTCGCCAGT
TAATAGTTTGCGCAACGTTGTTGCCATTGCTACAGGCATCGTGGTGTCACGCTCGTCGTTTGGTATGGCT
TCATTCAGCTCCGGTTCCCAACGATCAAGGCGAGTTACATGATCCCCCATGTTGTGCAAAAAAGCGGTTA
GCTCCTTCGGTCCTCCGATCGTTGTCAGAAGTAAGTTGGCCGCAGTGTTATCACTCATGGTTATGGCAGC
ACTGCATAATTCTCTTACTGTCATGCCATCCGTAAGATGCTTTTCTGTGACTGGTGAGTACTCAACCAAG
TCATTCTGAGAATAGTGTATGCGGCGACCGAGTTGCTCTTGCCCGGCGTCAATACGGGATAATACCGCGC
CACATAGCAGAACTTTAAAAGTGCTCATCATTGGAAAACGTTCTTCGGGGCGAAAACTCTCAAGGATCTT
ACCGCTGTTGAGATCCAGTTCGATGTAACCCACTCGTGCACCCAACTGATCTTCAGCATCTTTTACTTTC
ACCAGCGTTTCTGGGTGAGCAAAAACAGGAAGGCAAAATGCCGCAAAAAAGGGAATAAGGGCGACACGGA
AATGTTGAATACTCATACTCTTCCTTTTTCAATATTATTGAAGCATTTATCAGGGTTATTGTCTCATGAG
CGGATACATATTTGAATGTATTTAGAAAAATAAACAAATAGGGGTTCCGCGCACATTTCCCC
