>Addgene plasmid #60599 | pHL-EF1a-SphcCas9-iP-A | addgene partial sequence | sequence record 100256 | EF1a-F 5'-TCAAGCCTCAGACAGTGGTTC-3'
ATTAGCGGTGGCGGCCATCACAAGTTTGTACAAAAAAGCAGGCTGGCGCCGGAACCAATTCAGTCGACCA
TGGATAAGAAATACAGCATTGGACTGGACATTGGGACAAACTCCGTGGGATGGGCCGTGATTACAGACGA
ATACAAAGTGCCTTCAAAGAAGTTCAAGGTGCTGGGCAACACCGATAGACACAGCATCAAGAAAAATCTG
ATTGGAGCCCTGCTGTTCGACTCCGGCGAGACAGCTGAAGCAACTCGGCTGAAAAGAACTGCTCGGAGAA
GGTATACCCGCCGAAAGAATAGGATCTGCTACCTGCAGGAGATTTTCAGCAACGAAATGGCCAAGGTGGA
CGATAGTTTCTTTCACCGCCTGGAGGAATCATTCCTGGTCGAGGAAGATAAGAAACACGAGCGGCATCCC
ATCTTTGGCAACATTGTGGACGAGGTCGCTTATCACGAAAAGTACCCTACCATCTATCATCTGAGGAAGA
AACTGGTGGACTCCACAGATAAAGCAGACCTGCGCCTGATCTATCTGGCCCTGGCTCACATGATTAAGTT
CCGGGGCCATTTTCTGATCGAGGGGGATCTGAACCCAGACAATTCTGATGTGGACAAGCTGTTCATCCAG
CTGGTCCAGACATACAATCAGCTGTTTGAGGAAAACCCCATTAATGCATCTGGCGTGGACGCAAAAGCCA
TCCTGAGTGCCAGACTGTCTAAGAGTCGGAGACTGGAGAACCTGATCGCTCAGCTGCCAGG
